Addgene plasmid #193838: SpCas9 TadCBEa-V106W
Purpose: Express TadCBEa-V106W (with SpCas9) in mammalian cells
Depositing lab: David Liu. Depositing organization: Broad Institute. Publication: Evolution of an adenine base editor into a small, efficient cytosine base editor with low off-target activity. Neugebauer ME, Hsu A, Arbab M, Krasnow NA, McElroy AN, Pandey S, Doman JL, Huang TP, Raguram A, Banskota S, Newby GA, Tolar J, Osborn MJ, Liu DR. Nat Biotechnol. 2022 Nov 10. pii: 10.1038/s41587-022-01533-6. doi: 10.1038/s41587-022-01533-6. PubMed 36357719.
Backbone
  Vector backbone: pCMV with a BR322 origin
  Total vector size (bp): 8780
  Vector type: Mammalian Expression
Growth in bacteria
  Bacterial resistance: Ampicillin, 100 μg/mL
  Growth temperature: 37°C
  Growth strain: DH5alpha
  Copy number: High Copy
Gene/Insert
  Gene/Insert name: TadA-CDa V106W-SpCas9 D10A (alt name: TadCBEa V106W)
  Insert size (bp): 5380
Terms and licenses: Academic/Nonprofit Terms; Industry Terms: Not Available to Industry
How to cite: SpCas9 TadCBEa-V106W was a gift from David Liu (Addgene plasmid # 193838 ; http://n2t.net/addgene:193838 ; RRID:Addgene_193838)
