[The description below was written by a language model from this plasmid's Addgene catalogue record and pLannotate feature annotations shown in this document.]
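Description:
SpCas9 TadCBEa-V106W is a mammalian expression plasmid of about 8.8 kb, built on a pCMV backbone, that produces a TadA-derived cytosine base editor fused to a Streptococcus pyogenes Cas9 nickase. It is propagated in E. coli from a high-copy ColE1/pBR322-type origin and selected with ampicillin through a β-lactamase gene driven by its own promoter. The remaining annotated backbone elements (lac promoter/operator, CAP site, and fragments of lacI, the bom region, an SV40 promoter and a pBluescript MCS) are cloning-vector remnants with no evident role in the payload. No mammalian selection marker is annotated, which suits transient transfection.

The roughly 5.4 kb insert is transcribed from the human CMV immediate-early enhancer and promoter and terminated by the bovine growth hormone polyadenylation signal. A T7 promoter just upstream of the coding region could also support in vitro transcription. The open reading frame begins with a domain annotated as E. coli TadA, recorded in the catalogue as the TadA-CDa variant carrying V106W. TadA is naturally a tRNA adenosine deaminase, and per the associated publication this variant descends from an adenine base editor deaminase evolved to act on cytosine with low off-target activity. It is followed by SpCas9 with the D10A mutation. The annotation software labels the N-terminal part "dCas9", but the record lists only D10A, which yields a nickase. One copy of the phage PBS2 uracil glycosylase inhibitor (UGI) is annotated downstream, with an unannotated gap between it and Cas9. UGI blocks uracil excision and so favours C•G-to-T•A outcomes. Nuclear localisation signals and linkers are not annotated. No guide RNA cassette is present, so a guide must be supplied separately for targeted cytosine base editing in mammalian cells.
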