Features (pLannotate 1.2.2; 18 found; start..end, strand, type, name):
      2..381     +  enhancer       CMV enhancer: human cytomegalovirus immediate early enhancer
    382..585     +  promoter       CMV promoter: human cytomegalovirus (CMV) immediate early promoter
    627..645     +  promoter       T7 promoter: promoter for bacteriophage T7 RNA polymerase
    719..1210    +  CDS            tadA: TADA_ECOLI - Also known as yfhC. Experimental evidence at protein level: Swiss-Prot protein existence level 1. Catalyzes the deamination of adenosine to inosine at the wobble position 34 of tRNA(Arg2). Essential for cell viability. From Escherichia coli (strain K12).
   1313..2914    +  CDS            dCas9(N): N-terminal portion of catalytically inactive Streptococcus pyogenes dCas9 carrying the D10A mutation (Zetsche et al., 2015)
   2915..5409    +  CDS            Cas9(C) (fragment): C-terminal portion of Streptococcus pyogenes Cas9 (Zetsche et al., 2015)
   5723..5971    +  CDS            UGI: UNGI_BPPB2 - Experimental evidence at protein level: Swiss-Prot protein existence level 1. This protein binds specifically and reversibly to the host uracil-DNA glycosylase, preventing removal of uracil residues from PBS2 DNA by the host uracil-excision repair system. From Bacillus phage PBS2 (Bacteriophage PBS2).
   6089..6313    +  polyA_signal   bGH poly(A) signal: bovine growth hormone polyadenylation signal
   6317..6338    +  promoter       SV40 promoter (fragment): SV40 enhancer and early promoter
   6343..6359    +  misc_feature   MCS (fragment): pBluescript multiple cloning site
   6408..6424    -  protein_bind   lac operator: The lac repressor binds to the lac operator to inhibit transcription in E. coli. This inhibition can be relieved by adding lactose or isopropyl-β-D-thiogalactopyranoside (IPTG). lac repressor encoded by lacI
   6432..6462    -  promoter       lac promoter: promoter for the E. coli lac operon
   6477..6498    -  protein_bind   CAP binding site: CAP binding activates transcription in the presence of cAMP. E. coli catabolite activator protein
   6511..6603    -  CDS            lacI (fragment): lac repressor; lacI; The lac repressor binds to the lac operator to inhibit transcription in E. coli. This inhibition can be relieved by adding lactose or isopropyl-β-D-thiogalactopyranoside (IPTG).
   6786..7374    -  rep_origin     ori: high-copy-number ColE1/pMB1/pBR322/pUC origin of replication
   7545..8405    -  CDS            AmpR: β-lactamase; bla; confers resistance to ampicillin, carbenicillin, and related antibiotics
   8406..8510    -  promoter       AmpR promoter: bla
   8581..8625    -  misc_feature   bom (fragment): basis of mobility region from pBR322
>Addgene plasmid #193838 | SpCas9 TadCBEa-V106W | addgene full sequence | sequence record 379986 | Addgene NGS Result
TGACATTGATTATTGACTAGTTATTAATAGTAATCAATTACGGGGTCATTAGTTCATAGCCCATATATGG
AGTTCCGCGTTACATAACTTACGGTAAATGGCCCGCCTGGCTGACCGCCCAACGACCCCCGCCCATTGAC
GTCAATAATGACGTATGTTCCCATAGTAACGCCAATAGGGACTTTCCATTGACGTCAATGGGTGGAGTAT
TTACGGTAAACTGCCCACTTGGCAGTACATCAAGTGTATCATATGCCAAGTACGCCCCCTATTGACGTCA
ATGACGGTAAATGGCCCGCCTGGCATTATGCCCAGTACATGACCTTATGGGACTTTCCTACTTGGCAGTA
CATCTACGTATTAGTCATCGCTATTACCATGGTGATGCGGTTTTGGCAGTACATCAATGGGCGTGGATAG
CGGTTTGACTCACGGGGATTTCCAAGTCTCCACCCCATTGACGTCAATGGGAGTTTGTTTTGGCACCAAA
ATCAACGGGACTTTCCAAAATGTCGTAACAACTCCGCCCCATTGACGCAAATGGGCGGTAGGCGTGTACG
GTGGGAGGTCTATATAAGCAGAGCTGGTTTAGTGAACCGTCAGATCCGCTAGAGATCCGCGGCCGCTAAT
ACGACTCACTATAGGGAGAGCCGCCACCATGAAACGGACAGCCGACGGAAGCGAGTTCGAGTCACCAAAG
AAGAAGCGGAAAGTCAGTTCTGAGGTGGAGTTTTCCCACGAGTACTGGATGAGACATGCCCTGACCCTGG
CCAAGAGGGCACGGGATGAGGGGGCGGGTCCTGTGGGAGCCGTGCTGGTGCTGAACAATAGAGTGATCGG
CGAGGGCTGGAACAGAGCCATCGGCCTGCACGACCCAACAGCCCATGCCGAAATTATGGCCCTGAGACAG
GGCGGCCTGGTCATGCAGAACTACAGACTGTTTGACGCCACCCTGTACGTGACATTCGAGCCTTGCGTGA
TGTGCGCCGGCGCCATGATCAACTCTAGGATCGGCCGCGTGGTGTTTGGCTGGAGGAACTCAAAAAGAGG
CGCCGCAGGCTCCCTGATGAACGTGCTGAACTACCCCGGCATGAATCACCGCGTCGAAATTACCGAGGGA
ATCCTGGCAGATGAATGTGCCGCCCTGCTGTGCGATTTCTATCGGATGCCTAGACAGGTGTTCAATTCTC
AGAAGAAGGCCCAGAGCTCCATCAACTCTGGCGGATCTAGCGGAGGATCCTCTGGCAGCGAGACACCAGG
AACAAGCGAGTCAGCAACACCAGAGAGCAGTGGCGGCAGCAGCGGCGGCAGCGACAAGAAGTACAGCATC
GGCCTGGCCATCGGCACCAACTCTGTGGGCTGGGCCGTGATCACCGACGAGTACAAGGTGCCCAGCAAGA
AATTCAAGGTGCTGGGCAACACCGACCGGCACAGCATCAAGAAGAACCTGATCGGAGCCCTGCTGTTCGA
CAGCGGCGAAACAGCCGAGGCCACCCGGCTGAAGAGAACCGCCAGAAGAAGATACACCAGACGGAAGAAC
CGGATCTGCTATCTGCAAGAGATCTTCAGCAACGAGATGGCCAAGGTGGACGACAGCTTCTTCCACAGAC
TGGAAGAGTCCTTCCTGGTGGAAGAGGATAAGAAGCACGAGCGGCACCCCATCTTCGGCAACATCGTGGA
CGAGGTGGCCTACCACGAGAAGTACCCCACCATCTACCACCTGAGAAAGAAACTGGTGGACAGCACCGAC
AAGGCCGACCTGCGGCTGATCTATCTGGCCCTGGCCCACATGATCAAGTTCCGGGGCCACTTCCTGATCG
AGGGCGACCTGAACCCCGACAACAGCGACGTGGACAAGCTGTTCATCCAGCTGGTGCAGACCTACAACCA
GCTGTTCGAGGAAAACCCCATCAACGCCAGCGGCGTGGACGCCAAGGCCATCCTGTCTGCCAGACTGAGC
AAGAGCAGACGGCTGGAAAATCTGATCGCCCAGCTGCCCGGCGAGAAGAAGAATGGCCTGTTCGGAAACC
TGATTGCCCTGAGCCTGGGCCTGACCCCCAACTTCAAGAGCAACTTCGACCTGGCCGAGGATGCCAAACT
GCAGCTGAGCAAGGACACCTACGACGACGACCTGGACAACCTGCTGGCCCAGATCGGCGACCAGTACGCC
GACCTGTTTCTGGCCGCCAAGAACCTGTCCGACGCCATCCTGCTGAGCGACATCCTGAGAGTGAACACCG
AGATCACCAAGGCCCCCCTGAGCGCCTCTATGATCAAGAGATACGACGAGCACCACCAGGACCTGACCCT
GCTGAAAGCTCTCGTGCGGCAGCAGCTGCCTGAGAAGTACAAAGAGATTTTCTTCGACCAGAGCAAGAAC
GGCTACGCCGGCTACATTGACGGCGGAGCCAGCCAGGAAGAGTTCTACAAGTTCATCAAGCCCATCCTGG
AAAAGATGGACGGCACCGAGGAACTGCTCGTGAAGCTGAACAGAGAGGACCTGCTGCGGAAGCAGCGGAC
CTTCGACAACGGCAGCATCCCCCACCAGATCCACCTGGGAGAGCTGCACGCCATTCTGCGGCGGCAGGAA
GATTTTTACCCATTCCTGAAGGACAACCGGGAAAAGATCGAGAAGATCCTGACCTTCCGCATCCCCTACT
ACGTGGGCCCTCTGGCCAGGGGAAACAGCAGATTCGCCTGGATGACCAGAAAGAGCGAGGAAACCATCAC
CCCCTGGAACTTCGAGGAAGTGGTGGACAAGGGCGCTTCCGCCCAGAGCTTCATCGAGCGGATGACCAAC
TTCGATAAGAACCTGCCCAACGAGAAGGTGCTGCCCAAGCACAGCCTGCTGTACGAGTACTTCACCGTGT
ATAACGAGCTGACCAAAGTGAAATACGTGACCGAGGGAATGAGAAAGCCCGCCTTCCTGAGCGGCGAGCA
GAAAAAGGCCATCGTGGACCTGCTGTTCAAGACCAACCGGAAAGTGACCGTGAAGCAGCTGAAAGAGGAC
TACTTCAAGAAAATCGAGTGCTTCGACTCCGTGGAAATCTCCGGCGTGGAAGATCGGTTCAACGCCTCCC
TGGGCACATACCACGATCTGCTGAAAATTATCAAGGACAAGGACTTCCTGGACAATGAGGAAAACGAGGA
CATTCTGGAAGATATCGTGCTGACCCTGACACTGTTTGAGGACAGAGAGATGATCGAGGAACGGCTGAAA
ACCTATGCCCACCTGTTCGACGACAAAGTGATGAAGCAGCTGAAGCGGCGGAGATACACCGGCTGGGGCA
GGCTGAGCCGGAAGCTGATCAACGGCATCCGGGACAAGCAGTCCGGCAAGACAATCCTGGATTTCCTGAA
GTCCGACGGCTTCGCCAACAGAAACTTCATGCAGCTGATCCACGACGACAGCCTGACCTTTAAAGAGGAC
ATCCAGAAAGCCCAGGTGTCCGGCCAGGGCGATAGCCTGCACGAGCACATTGCCAATCTGGCCGGCAGCC
CCGCCATTAAGAAGGGCATCCTGCAGACAGTGAAGGTGGTGGACGAGCTCGTGAAAGTGATGGGCCGGCA
CAAGCCCGAGAACATCGTGATCGAAATGGCCAGAGAGAACCAGACCACCCAGAAGGGACAGAAGAACAGC
CGCGAGAGAATGAAGCGGATCGAAGAGGGCATCAAAGAGCTGGGCAGCCAGATCCTGAAAGAACACCCCG
TGGAAAACACCCAGCTGCAGAACGAGAAGCTGTACCTGTACTACCTGCAGAATGGGCGGGATATGTACGT
GGACCAGGAACTGGACATCAACCGGCTGTCCGACTACGATGTGGACCATATCGTGCCTCAGAGCTTTCTG
AAGGACGACTCCATCGACAACAAGGTGCTGACCAGAAGCGACAAGAACCGGGGCAAGAGCGACAACGTGC
CCTCCGAAGAGGTCGTGAAGAAGATGAAGAACTACTGGCGGCAGCTGCTGAACGCCAAGCTGATTACCCA
GAGAAAGTTCGACAATCTGACCAAGGCCGAGAGAGGCGGCCTGAGCGAACTGGATAAGGCCGGCTTCATC
AAGAGACAGCTGGTGGAAACCCGGCAGATCACAAAGCACGTGGCACAGATCCTGGACTCCCGGATGAACA
CTAAGTACGACGAGAATGACAAGCTGATCCGGGAAGTGAAAGTGATCACCCTGAAGTCCAAGCTGGTGTC
CGATTTCCGGAAGGATTTCCAGTTTTACAAAGTGCGCGAGATCAACAACTACCACCACGCCCACGACGCC
TACCTGAACGCCGTCGTGGGAACCGCCCTGATCAAAAAGTACCCTAAGCTGGAAAGCGAGTTCGTGTACG
GCGACTACAAGGTGTACGACGTGCGGAAGATGATCGCCAAGAGCGAGCAGGAAATCGGCAAGGCTACCGC
CAAGTACTTCTTCTACAGCAACATCATGAACTTTTTCAAGACCGAGATTACCCTGGCCAACGGCGAGATC
CGGAAGCGGCCTCTGATCGAGACAAACGGCGAAACCGGGGAGATCGTGTGGGATAAGGGCCGGGATTTTG
CCACCGTGCGGAAAGTGCTGAGCATGCCCCAAGTGAATATCGTGAAAAAGACCGAGGTGCAGACAGGCGG
CTTCAGCAAAGAGTCTATCCTGCCCAAGAGGAACAGCGATAAGCTGATCGCCAGAAAGAAGGACTGGGAC
CCTAAGAAGTACGGCGGCTTCGACAGCCCCACCGTGGCCTATTCTGTGCTGGTGGTGGCCAAAGTGGAAA
AGGGCAAGTCCAAGAAACTGAAGAGTGTGAAAGAGCTGCTGGGGATCACCATCATGGAAAGAAGCAGCTT
CGAGAAGAATCCCATCGACTTTCTGGAAGCCAAGGGCTACAAAGAAGTGAAAAAGGACCTGATCATCAAG
CTGCCTAAGTACTCCCTGTTCGAGCTGGAAAACGGCCGGAAGAGAATGCTGGCCTCTGCCGGCGAACTGC
AGAAGGGAAACGAACTGGCCCTGCCCTCCAAATATGTGAACTTCCTGTACCTGGCCAGCCACTATGAGAA
GCTGAAGGGCTCCCCCGAGGATAATGAGCAGAAACAGCTGTTTGTGGAACAGCACAAGCACTACCTGGAC
GAGATCATCGAGCAGATCAGCGAGTTCTCCAAGAGAGTGATCCTGGCCGACGCTAATCTGGACAAAGTGC
TGTCCGCCTACAACAAGCACCGGGATAAGCCCATCAGAGAGCAGGCCGAGAATATCATCCACCTGTTTAC
CCTGACCAATCTGGGAGCCCCTGCCGCCTTCAAGTACTTTGACACCACCATCGACCGGAAGAGGTACACC
AGCACCAAAGAGGTGCTGGACGCCACCCTGATCCACCAGAGCATCACCGGCCTGTACGAGACACGGATCG
ACCTGTCTCAGCTGGGAGGTGACAGCGGCGGGAGCGGCGGGAGCGGGGGGAGCACTAATCTGAGCGACAT
CATTGAGAAGGAGACTGGGAAACAGCTGGTCATTCAGGAGTCCATCCTGATGCTGCCTGAGGAGGTGGAG
GAAGTGATCGGCAACAAGCCAGAGTCTGACATCCTGGTGCACACCGCCTACGACGAGTCCACAGATGAGA
ATGTGATGCTGCTGACCTCTGACGCCCCCGAGTATAAGCCTTGGGCCCTGGTCATCCAGGATTCTAACGG
CGAGAATAAGATCAAGATGCTGAGCGGAGGATCCGGAGGATCTGGAGGCAGCACCAACCTGTCTGACATC
ATCGAGAAGGAGACAGGCAAGCAGCTGGTCATCCAGGAGAGCATCCTGATGCTGCCCGAAGAAGTCGAAG
AAGTGATCGGAAACAAGCCTGAGAGCGATATCCTGGTCCATACCGCCTACGACGAGAGTACCGACGAAAA
TGTGATGCTGCTGACATCCGACGCCCCAGAGTATAAGCCCTGGGCTCTGGTCATCCAGGATTCCAACGGA
GAGAACAAAATCAAAATGCTGTCTGGCGGCTCAAAAAGAACCGCCGACGGCAGCGAATTCGAGCCCAAGA
AGAAGAGGAAAGTCTAACCGGTCATCATCACCATCACCATTGAGTTTAAACCCGCTGATCAGCCTCGACT
GTGCCTTCTAGTTGCCAGCCATCTGTTGTTTGCCCCTCCCCCGTGCCTTCCTTGACCCTGGAAGGTGCCA
CTCCCACTGTCCTTTCCTAATAAAATGAGGAAATTGCATCGCATTGTCTGAGTAGGTGTCATTCTATTCT
GGGGGGTGGGGTGGGGCAGGACAGCAAGGGGGAGGATTGGGAAGACAATAGCAGGCATGCTGGGGATGCG
GTGGGCTCTATGGCTTCTGAGGCGGAAAGAACCAGCTGGGGCTCGATACCGTCGACCTCTAGCTAGAGCT
TGGCGTAATCATGGTCATAGCTGTTTCCTGTGTGAAATTGTTATCCGCTCACAATTCCACACAACATACG
AGCCGGAAGCATAAAGTGTAAAGCCTAGGGTGCCTAATGAGTGAGCTAACTCACATTAATTGCGTTGCGC
TCACTGCCCGCTTTCCAGTCGGGAAACCTGTCGTGCCAGCTGCATTAATGAATCGGCCAACGCGCGGGGA
GAGGCGGTTTGCGTATTGGGCGCACTTCCGCTTCCTCGCTCACTGACTCGCTGCGCTCGGTCGTTCGGCT
GCGGCGAGCGGTATCAGCTCACTCAAAGGCGGTAATACGGTTATCCACAGAATCAGGGGATAACGCAGGA
AAGAACATGTGAGCAAAAGGCCAGCAAAAGGCCAGGAACCGTAAAAAGGCCGCGTTGCTGGCGTTTTTCC
ATAGGCTCCGCCCCCCTGACGAGCATCACAAAAATCGACGCTCAAGTCAGAGGTGGCGAAACCCGACAGG
ACTATAAAGATACCAGGCGTTTCCCCCTGGAAGCTCCCTCGTGCGCTCTCCTGTTCCGACCCTGCCGCTT
ACCGGATACCTGTCCGCCTTTCTCCCTTCGGGAAGCGTGGCGCTTTCTCATAGCTCACGCTGTAGGTATC
TCAGTTCGGTGTAGGTCGTTCGCTCCAAGCTGGGCTGTGTGCACGAACCCCCCGTTCAGCCCGACCGCTG
CGCCTTATCCGGTAACTATCGTCTTGAGTCCAACCCGGTAAGACACGACTTATCGCCACTGGCAGCAGCC
ACTGGTAACAGGATTAGCAGAGCGAGGTATGTAGGCGGTGCTACAGAGTTCTTGAAGTGGTGGCCTAACT
ACGGCTACACTAGAAGAACAGTATTTGGTATCTGCGCTCTGCTGAAGCCAGTTACCTTCGGAAAAAGAGT
TGGTAGCTCTTGATCCGGCAAACAAACCACCGCTGGTAGCGGTGGTTTTTTTGTTTGCAAGCAGCAGATT
ACGCGCAGAAAAAAAGGATCTCAAGAAGATCCTTTGATCTTTTCTACGGGGTCTGACACTCAGTGGAACG
AAAACTCACGTTAAGGGATTTTGGTCATGAGATTATCAAAAAGGATCTTCACCTAGATCCTTTTAAATTA
AAAATGAAGTTTTAAATCAATCTAAAGTATATATGAGTAAACTTGGTCTGACAGTTACCAATGCTTAATC
AGTGAGGCACCTATCTCAGCGATCTGTCTATTTCGTTCATCCATAGTTGCCTGACTCCCCGTCGTGTAGA
TAACTACGATACGGGAGGGCTTACCATCTGGCCCCAGTGCTGCAATGATACCGCGGGACCCACGCTCACC
GGCTCCAGATTTATCAGCAATAAACCAGCCAGCCGGAAGGGCCGAGCGCAGAAGTGGTCCTGCAACTTTA
TCCGCCTCCATCCAGTCTATTAATTGTTGCCGGGAAGCTAGAGTAAGTAGTTCGCCAGTTAATAGTTTGC
GCAACGTTGTTGCCATTGCTACAGGCATCGTGGTGTCACGCTCGTCGTTTGGTATGGCTTCATTCAGCTC
CGGTTCCCAACGATCAAGGCGAGTTACATGATCCCCCATGTTGTGCAAAAAAGCGGTTAGCTCCTTCGGT
CCTCCGATCGTTGTCAGAAGTAAGTTGGCCGCAGTGTTATCACTCATGGTTATGGCAGCACTGCATAATT
CTCTTACTGTCATGCCATCCGTAAGATGCTTTTCTGTGACTGGTGAGTACTCAACCAAGTCATTCTGAGA
ATAGTGTATGCGGCGACCGAGTTGCTCTTGCCCGGCGTCAATACGGGATAATACCGCGCCACATAGCAGA
ACTTTAAAAGTGCTCATCATTGGAAAACGTTCTTCGGGGCGAAAACTCTCAAGGATCTTACCGCTGTTGA
GATCCAGTTCGATGTAACCCACTCGTGCACCCAACTGATCTTCAGCATCTTTTACTTTCACCAGCGTTTC
TGGGTGAGCAAAAACAGGAAGGCAAAATGCCGCAAAAAAGGGAATAAGGGCGACACGGAAATGTTGAATA
CTCATACTCTTCCTTTTTCAATATTATTGAAGCATTTATCAGGGTTATTGTCTCATGAGCGGATACATAT
TTGAATGTATTTAGAAAAATAAACAAATAGGGGTTCCGCGCACATTTCCCCGAAAAGTGCCACCTGACGT
CGACGGATCGGGAGATCGATCTCCCGATCCCCTAGGGTCGACTCTCAGTACAATCTGCTCTGATGCCGCA
TAGTTAAGCCAGTATCTGCTCCCTGCTTGTGTGTTGGAGGTCGCTGAGTAGTGCGCGAGCAAAATTTAAG
CTACAACAAGGCAAGGCTTGACCGACAATTGCATGAAGAATCTGCTTAGGGTTAGGCGTTTTGCGCTGCT
TCGCGATGTACGGGCCAGATATACGCGT
